>Addgene plasmid #43494 | III-ACAT | depositor partial sequence | sequence record 58759 | III-ACAT sequence 426 bps
CGTCTCGGCTCACCCCAGAGCAGGTCGTGGCAATCGCCTCCAACATTGGCGGGAAACAGGCACTCGAGAC
TGTCCAGCGCCTGCTTCCCGTGCTGTGCCAAGCGCACGGACTCACCCCAGAGCAGGTCGTGGCGATCGCA
AGCCACGACGGAGGAAAGCAAGCCTTGGAAACAGTACAGAGGCTGTTGCCTGTGCTGTGCCAAGCGCACG
GCCTCACCCCAGAGCAGGTCGTGGCAATCGCCTCCAACATTGGCGGGAAACAGGCACTCGAGACTGTCCA
GCGCCTGCTTCCCGTGCTGTGCCAAGCGCACGGATTAACCCCAGAGCAGGTCGTGGCCATTGCCTCGAAT
GGAGGGGGCAAACAGGCGTTGGAAACCGTACAACGATTGCTGCCGGTGCTGTGCCAAGCGCACGGACTCA
GAGACG
