>Addgene plasmid #43494 | III-ACAT | addgene partial sequence | sequence record 61524 | M13-F20 5'-TGTAAAACGACGGCCAGT-3'
GGCGAATTGGGCCCTCTAGATGCATGCTCGAGCGGCCGCCAGTGTGATGGATATCTGCAGAATTCGCCCT
TCTTTCCTGTGCCCACGTCTCTGAGTCCGTGCGCTTGGCACAGCACCGGCAGCAATCGTTGTACGGTTTC
CAACGCCTGTTTGCCCCCTCCATTCGAGGCAATGGCCACGACCTGCTCTGGGGTTAATCCGTGCGCTTGG
CACAGCACGGGAAGCAGGCGCTGGACAGTCTCGAGTGCCTGTTTCCCGCCAATGTTGGAGGCGATTGCCA
CGACCTGCTCTGGGGTGAGGCCGTGCGCTTGGCACAGCACAGGCAACAGCCTCTGTACTGTTTCCAAGGC
TTGCTTTCCTCCGTCGTGGCTTGCGATCGCCACGACCTGCTCTGGGGTGAGTCCGTGCGCTTGGCACAGC
ACGGGAAGCAGGCGCTGGACAGTCTCGAGTGCCTGTTTCCCGCCAATGTTGGAGGCGATTGCCACGACCT
GCTCTGGGGTGAGCCGAGACGCGCTAGGACGAAGGGCGAATTCCAGCACACTGGCGGCCGTTACTAGTGG
ATCCGAGCTCGGTACCAAGCTTGATGCATAGCTTGAGTATTCTATAGTGTCACCTAAATAGCTTGGCGTA
ATCATGGTCATAGCTGTTTCCTGTGTGAAATTGTTATCCGCTCACAATTCCACACAACATACGAGCCGGA
AGCATAAAGTGTAAAGCCTGGGGTGCCTAATGAGTGAGCTAACTCACATTAATTGCGTTGCGCTCACTGC
CCGCTTTCCAGTCGGGAAACCTGTCGTGCCAGCTGCATTAATGAATCGGCCAACGCGCGGGGAGAGGCGG
TTTGCGTATTGGGCGCTCTTCCGCTTCCTCGC
