[The description below was written by a language model from this plasmid's Addgene catalogue record.]
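Description:
III-ACAT is a bacterial cloning plasmid built on the commercial pCRII-TOPO backbone (about 4.0 kb without insert), carrying a 426 bp synthetic insert introduced by TOPO cloning. It is maintained in E. coli as a high-copy plasmid and carries both ampicillin and kanamycin resistance, the dual selection typical of this backbone. The insert is flanked by the standard T7 and M13 reverse priming sites, which the record lists for sequence verification. No feature table is provided, so the positions and orientation of individual elements cannot be described beyond what the backbone name implies.

The record describes the insert only by its name and as synthetic, without saying what it encodes. The plasmid was deposited with work describing a TALEN genome-editing system for generating human stem cell-based disease models. In that context, the name and size suggest a pre-assembled block of TALE repeat modules. "ACAT" would plausibly denote the four DNA bases recognised by four consecutive repeats of roughly 100 bp each, and "III" would mark the block's position in a hierarchical assembly scheme. This reading is an inference, not something the catalogue entry states. There is no indication of a eukaryotic promoter, reporter or expression cassette, which fits a storage and propagation vector. On that reading the insert would be excised or amplified and joined with other multimer blocks to build a full-length TALE DNA-binding array in a nuclease expression vector. The plasmid is best regarded as one component of a library of TALEN assembly parts, not as a stand-alone functional construct.
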