Addgene plasmid #43494: III-ACAT
Depositing lab: Chad Cowan & Kiran Musunuru. Depositing organization: Harvard University. Publication: A TALEN Genome-Editing System for Generating Human Stem Cell-Based Disease Models. Ding Q, Lee YK, Schaefer EA, Peters DT, Veres A, Kim K, Kuperwasser N, Motola DL, Meissner TB, Hendriks WT, Trevisan M, Gupta RM, Moisan A, Banks E, Friesen M, Schinzel RT, Xia F, Tang A, Xia Y, Figueroa E, Wann A, Ahfeldt T, Daheron L, Zhang F, Rubin LL, Peng LF, Chung RT, Musunuru K, Cowan CA. Cell Stem Cell. 2012 Dec 12. pii: S1934-5909(12)00645-5. doi: 10.1016/j.stem.2012.11.011. PubMed 23246482.
Backbone
  Vector backbone: pCRII-TOPO
  Backbone manufacturer: Invitrogen
  Backbone size w/o insert (bp): 3973
  Vector type: Bacterial Cloning
Growth in bacteria
  Bacterial resistance: Ampicillin and Kanamycin, 100 & 50 μg/mL
  Growth temperature: 37°C
  Growth strain: Top10
  Copy number: High Copy
Gene/Insert
  Gene/Insert name: III-ACAT
  Species: Synthetic
  Insert size (bp): 426
  Cloning method: TOPO Cloning
  Sequencing primers: 5′ T7; 3′ M13-rev
Terms and licenses: Academic/Nonprofit Terms; Industry Terms: Not Available to Industry
How to cite: III-ACAT was a gift from Chad Cowan & Kiran Musunuru (Addgene plasmid # 43494 ; http://n2t.net/addgene:43494 ; RRID:Addgene_43494)
